Addgene plasmid #69987: pY015 (pcDNA3.1-hLiCpf1)
Purpose: Expresses humanized LiCpf1
Depositing lab: Feng Zhang. Depositing organization: Broad Institute. Publication: Cpf1 Is a Single RNA-Guided Endonuclease of a Class 2 CRISPR-Cas System. Zetsche B, Gootenberg JS, Abudayyeh OO, Slaymaker IM, Makarova KS, Essletzbichler P, Volz SE, Joung J, van der Oost J, Regev A, Koonin EV, Zhang F. Cell. 2015 Sep 23. pii: S0092-8674(15)01200-3. doi: 10.1016/j.cell.2015.09.038. PubMed 26422227.
Backbone
  Vector backbone: pcDNA3.1
  Backbone size w/o insert (bp): 5354
  Total vector size (bp): 9400
  Vector type: Mammalian Expression, CRISPR
  Selectable markers: Neomycin (select with G418)
Growth in bacteria
  Bacterial resistance: Ampicillin, 100 μg/mL
  Growth temperature: 37°C
  Growth strain: NEB Stable
  Copy number: Unknown
Gene/Insert
  Gene/Insert name: hLiCpf1 (alt name: Cpf1)
  Species: Leptospira_inadai
  Insert size (bp): 3927
  Promoter: CMV
  Tag / fusion protein: NLS-3xHA (C terminal on insert)
  Cloning method: Unknown
  Sequencing primers: 5′ CMV-F; 3′ BGH-rev
Resource information
  A portion of this plasmid was derived from a plasmid made by: GenScript USA Inc.
Terms and licenses: Academic/Nonprofit Terms; Industry Terms: Not Available to Industry
How to cite: pY015 (pcDNA3.1-hLiCpf1) was a gift from Feng Zhang (Addgene plasmid # 69987 ; http://n2t.net/addgene:69987 ; RRID:Addgene_69987)
