[The description below was written by a language model from this plasmid's Addgene catalogue record.]
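Description:
pY015 (pcDNA3.1-hLiCpf1) is a mammalian expression plasmid of about 9.4 kb built on the pcDNA3.1 backbone and classed as a CRISPR vector. It is propagated in E. coli under ampicillin selection, and it carries a neomycin resistance marker that allows G418 selection of transfected mammalian cells. The record does not list the origin of replication or copy number, and no feature table is provided, so finer details of the backbone cannot be confirmed beyond what pcDNA3.1 implies. The listed 3′ sequencing primer (BGH-rev) is consistent with the bovine growth hormone polyadenylation region that normally follows the cloning site in this backbone.

The payload is a roughly 3.9 kb human codon-optimized ("humanized") open reading frame encoding Cpf1 from Leptospira inadai, driven by the strong constitutive CMV promoter. Cpf1 is a single-protein, RNA-guided endonuclease of a class 2 CRISPR-Cas system. The coding sequence is fused at its C terminus to a nuclear localization signal, which directs the bacterial protein into the nucleus of mammalian cells, and a 3xHA epitope tag, which permits detection by immunoblotting or immunostaining. Part of the plasmid was derived from commercially synthesized DNA.

The plasmid supplies only the nuclease. No guide RNA cassette is recorded, so a crRNA would have to be provided separately for targeted cleavage. It is suited to expressing this Cpf1 ortholog in human or other mammalian cells, to assess its expression, localization and genome-editing activity, for example in comparison with Cpf1 proteins from other species.
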