>Addgene plasmid #69987 | pY015 (pcDNA3.1-hLiCpf1) | depositor partial sequence | sequence record 124372 | humanized LiCpf1
ATGGAGGACTATTCCGGCTTTGTGAACATCTACTCTATCCAGAAAACCCTGAGGTTCGAGCTGAAGCCAG
TGGGCAAGACACTGGAGCACATCGAGAAGAAGGGCTTCCTGAAGAAGGACAAGATCCGGGCCGAGGATTA
CAAGGCCGTGAAGAAGATCATCGATAAGTACCACAGAGCCTATATCGAGGAGGTGTTTGATTCCGTGCTG
CACCAGAAGAAGAAGAAGGACAAGACCCGCTTTTCTACACAGTTCATCAAGGAGATCAAGGAGTTCAGCG
AGCTGTACTATAAGACCGAGAAGAACATCCCCGACAAGGAGAGGCTGGAGGCCCTGAGCGAGAAGCTGCG
CAAGATGCTGGTGGGCGCCTTTAAGGGCGAGTTCTCCGAGGAGGTGGCCGAGAAGTATAAGAACCTGTTT
TCTAAGGAGCTGATCAGGAATGAGATCGAGAAGTTCTGCGAGACAGACGAGGAGCGCAAGCAGGTGTCTA
ACTTCAAGAGCTTCACCACATACTTTACCGGCTTCCACTCCAACAGGCAGAATATCTATTCCGACGAGAA
GAAGTCTACAGCCATCGGCTACCGCATCATCCACCAGAACCTGCCTAAGTTCCTGGATAATCTGAAGATC
ATCGAGTCCATCCAGCGGCGGTTCAAGGACTTCCCATGGTCTGATCTGAAGAAGAACCTGAAGAAGATCG
ATAAGAATATCAAGCTGACCGAGTACTTCAGCATCGACGGCTTCGTGAACGTGCTGAATCAGAAGGGCAT
CGATGCCTACAACACAATCCTGGGCGGCAAGTCCGAGGAGTCTGGCGAGAAGATCCAGGGCCTGAACGAG
TACATCAATCTGTATCGGCAGAAGAACAATATCGACAGAAAGAACCTGCCCAATGTGAAGATCCTGTTTA
AGCAGATCCTGGGCGATAGGGAGACAAAGAGCTTTATCCCTGAGGCCTTCCCAGACGATCAGTCCGTGCT
GAACTCTATCACAGAGTTCGCCAAGTACCTGAAGCTGGATAAGAAGAAGAAGAGCATCATCGCCGAGCTG
AAGAAGTTTCTGAGCTCCTTCAATCGCTACGAGCTGGACGGCATCTATCTGGCCAACGATAATAGCCTGG
CCTCTATCAGCACCTTCCTGTTTGACGATTGGTCCTTTATCAAGAAGTCCGTGTCTTTCAAGTATGACGA
GTCCGTGGGCGACCCCAAGAAGAAGATCAAGTCTCCCCTGAAGTACGAGAAGGAGAAGGAGAAGTGGCTG
AAGCAGAAGTACTATACAATCTCTTTCCTGAACGATGCCATCGAGAGCTATTCCAAGTCTCAGGACGAGA
AGAGGGTGAAGATCCGCCTGGAGGCCTACTTTGCCGAGTTCAAGAGCAAGGACGATGCCAAGAAGCAGTT
CGACCTGCTGGAGAGGATCGAGGAGGCCTATGCCATCGTGGAGCCTCTGCTGGGAGCAGAGTACCCAAGG
GACCGCAACCTGAAGGCCGATAAGAAGGAAGTGGGCAAGATCAAGGACTTCCTGGATAGCATCAAGTCCC
TGCAGTTCTTTCTGAAGCCTCTGCTGTCCGCCGAGATCTTTGACGAGAAGGATCTGGGCTTCTACAATCA
GCTGGAGGGCTACTATGAGGAGATCGATTCTATCGGCCACCTGTATAACAAGGTGCGGAATTATCTGACC
GGCAAGATCTACAGCAAGGAGAAGTTTAAGCTGAACTTCGAGAACAGCACCCTGCTGAAGGGCTGGGACG
AGAACCGGGAGGTGGCCAATCTGTGCGTGATCTTCAGAGAGGACCAGAAGTACTATCTGGGCGTGATGGA
TAAGGAGAACAATACCATCCTGTCCGACATCCCCAAGGTGAAGCCTAACGAGCTGTTTTACGAGAAGATG
GTGTATAAGCTGATCCCCACACCTCACATGCAGCTGCCCCGGATCATCTTCTCTAGCGACAACCTGTCTA
TCTATAATCCTAGCAAGTCCATCCTGAAGATCAGAGAGGCCAAGAGCTTTAAGGAGGGCAAGAACTTCAA
GCTGAAGGACTGTCACAAGTTTATCGATTTCTACAAGGAGTCTATCAGCAAGAATGAGGACTGGAGCAGA
TTCGACTTCAAGTTCAGCAAGACCAGCAGCTACGAGAACATCAGCGAGTTTTACCGGGAGGTGGAGAGAC
AGGGCTATAACCTGGACTTCAAGAAGGTGTCTAAGTTCTACATCGACAGCCTGGTGGAGGATGGCAAGCT
GTACCTGTTCCAGATCTATAACAAGGACTTTTCTATCTTCAGCAAGGGCAAGCCCAATCTGCACACCATC
TATTTTCGGTCCCTGTTCTCTAAGGAGAACCTGAAGGACGTGTGCCTGAAGCTGAATGGCGAGGCCGAGA
TGTTCTTTCGGAAGAAGTCCATCAACTACGATGAGAAGAAGAAGCGGGAGGGCCACCACCCCGAGCTGTT
TGAGAAGCTGAAGTATCCTATCCTGAAGGACAAGAGATACAGCGAGGATAAGTTTCAGTTCCACCTGCCC
ATCAGCCTGAACTTCAAGTCCAAGGAGCGGCTGAACTTTAATCTGAAAGTGAATGAGTTCCTGAAGAGAA
ACAAGGACATCAATATCATCGGCATCGATCGGGGCGAGAGAAACCTGCTGTACCTGGTCATGATCAATCA
GAAGGGCGAGATCCTGAAGCAGACCCTGCTGGACAGCATGCAGTCCGGCAAGGGCCGGCCTGAGATCAAC
TACAAGGAGAAGCTGCAGGAGAAGGAGATCGAGAGGGATAAGGCCCGCAAGAGCTGGGGCACAGTGGAGA
ATATCAAGGAGCTGAAGGAGGGCTATCTGTCTATCGTGATCCACCAGATCAGCAAGCTGATGGTGGAGAA
CAATGCCATCGTGGTGCTGGAGGACCTGAACATCGGCTTTAAGCGGGGCAGACAGAAGGTGGAGCGGCAG
GTGTACCAGAAGTTCGAGAAGATGCTGATCGATAAGCTGAACTTTCTGGTGTTCAAGGAGAATAAGCCAA
CCGAGCCAGGAGGCGTGCTGAAGGCCTATCAGCTGACAGACGAGTTTCAGTCTTTCGAGAAGCTGAGCAA
GCAGACCGGCTTTCTGTTCTACGTGCCAAGCTGGAACACCTCCAAGATCGACCCCAGAACAGGCTTTATC
GATTTCCTGCACCCTGCCTACGAGAATATCGAGAAGGCCAAGCAGTGGATCAACAAGTTTGATTCCATCA
GGTTCAATTCTAAGATGGACTGGTTTGAGTTCACCGCCGATACACGCAAGTTTTCCGAGAACCTGATGCT
GGGCAAGAATCGGGTGTGGGTCATCTGCACCACAAATGTGGAGCGGTACTTCACCAGCAAGACCGCCAAC
AGCTCCATCCAGTACAATAGCATCCAGATCACCGAGAAGCTGAAGGAGCTGTTTGTGGACATCCCTTTCA
GCAACGGCCAGGATCTGAAGCCAGAGATCCTGAGGAAGAATGACGCCGTGTTCTTTAAGAGCCTGCTGTT
TTACATCAAGACCACACTGTCCCTGCGCCAGAACAATGGCAAGAAGGGCGAGGAGGAGAAGGACTTCATC
CTGAGCCCAGTGGTGGATTCCAAGGGCCGGTTCTTTAACTCTCTGGAGGCCAGCGACGATGAGCCCAAGG
ACGCCGATGCCAATGGCGCCTACCACATCGCCCTGAAGGGCCTGATGAACCTGCTGGTGCTGAATGAGAC
AAAGGAGGAGAACCTGAGCAGACCAAAGTGGAAGATCAAGAATAAGGACTGGCTGGAGTTCGTGTGGGAG
AGGAACCGCAAAAGGCCGGCGGCCACGAAAAAGGCCGGCCAGGCAAAAAAGAAAAAGGGATCCTACCCAT
ACGATGTTCCAGATTACGCTTATCCCTACGACGTGCCTGATTATGCATACCCATATGATGTCCCCGACTA
TGCCTAA
