>Addgene plasmid #69987 | pY015 (pcDNA3.1-hLiCpf1) | addgene partial sequence | sequence record 125635 | BGH-rev 5'-TAGAAGGCACAGTCGAGG-3'
CTCTAGACTCGAGCGGCCGCCACTGTGCTGGATATCTGCAGAATTCTTAGGCATAGTCGGGGACATCATA
TGGGTATGCATAATCAGGCACGTCGTAGGGATAAGCGTAATCTGGAACATCGTATGGGTAGGATCCCTTT
TTCTTTTTTGCCTGGCCGGCCTTTTTCGTGGCCGCCGGCCTTTTGCGGTTCCTCTCCCACACGAACTCCA
GCCAGTCCTTATTCTTGATCTTCCACTTTGGTCTGCTCAGGTTCTCCTCCTTTGTCTCATTCAGCACCAG
CAGGTTCATCAGGCCCTTCAGGGCGATGTGGTAGGCGCCATTGGCATCGGCGTCCTTGGGCTCATCGTCG
CTGGCCTCCAGAGAGTTAAAGAACCGGCCCTTGGAATCCACCACTGGGCTCAGGATGAAGTCCTTCTCCT
CCTCGCCCTTCTTGCCATTGTTCTGGCGCAGGGACAGTGTGGTCTTGATGTAAAACAGCAGGCTCTTAAA
GAACACGGCGTCATTCTTCCTCAGGATCTCTGGCTTCAGATCCTGGCCGTTGCTGAAAGGGATGTCCACA
AACAGCTCCTTCAGCTTCTCGGTGATCTGGATGCTATTGTACTGGATGGAGCTGTTGGCGGTCTTGCTGG
TGAAGTACCGCTCCACATTTGTGGTGCAGATGACCCACACCCGATTCTTGCCCAGCATCAGGTTCTCGGA
AAACTTGCGTGTATCGGCGGTGAACTCAAACCAGTCCATCTTAGAATTGAACCTGATGGAATCAAACTTG
TTGATCCACTGCTTGGCCTTCTCGATATTCTCGTAGGCAGGGTGCAGGAAATCGATAAAGCCTGTTCTGG
GGTCGATCTTGGAGGTGTTCCAGCTTGGCACGTAGAACAGAAAGCCGGTCTGCTTGCTCAGCTTCTCGAA
AGACTGAAACTCGTCTGTCAGCTGATAGGCCTTCAGCACGCCTCCTGGCTCGGTTGGCTTATTCTCCTTG
AACACCAGAAAGTTCAGCTTATCGATCAGCATC
