>Addgene plasmid #69987 | pY015 (pcDNA3.1-hLiCpf1) | addgene partial sequence | sequence record 125657 | CMV-F 5'-CGCAAATGGGCGGTAGGCGTG-3'
ACTAGAGAACCCACTGCTTACTGGCTTATCGAAATTAATACGACTCACTATAGGGAGACCCAAGCTGGCT
AGCGTTTAAACTTAAGCTTGGTACCGCCACCATGGAGGACTATTCCGGCTTTGTGAACATCTACTCTATC
CAGAAAACCCTGAGGTTCGAGCTGAAGCCAGTGGGCAAGACACTGGAGCACATCGAGAAGAAGGGCTTCC
TGAAGAAGGACAAGATCCGGGCCGAGGATTACAAGGCCGTGAAGAAGATCATCGATAAGTACCACAGAGC
CTATATCGAGGAGGTGTTTGATTCCGTGCTGCACCAGAAGAAGAAGAAGGACAAGACCCGCTTTTCTACA
CAGTTCATCAAGGAGATCAAGGAGTTCAGCGAGCTGTACTATAAGACCGAGAAGAACATCCCCGACAAGG
AGAGGCTGGAGGCCCTGAGCGAGAAGCTGCGCAAGATGCTGGTGGGCGCCTTTAAGGGCGAGTTCTCCGA
GGAGGTGGCCGAGAAGTATAAGAACCTGTTTTCTAAGGAGCTGATCAGGAATGAGATCGAGAAGTTCTGC
GAGACAGACGAGGAGCGCAAGCAGGTGTCTAACTTCAAGAGCTTCACCACATACTTTACCGGCTTCCACT
CCAACAGGCAGAATATCTATTCCGACGAGAAGAAGTCTACAGCCATCGGCTACCGCATCATCCACCAGAA
CCTGCCTAAGTTCCTGGATAATCTGAAGATCATCGAGTCCATCCAGCGGCGGTTCAAGGACTTCCCATGG
TCTGATCTGAAGAAGAACCTGAAGAAGATCGATAAGAATATCAAGCTGACCGAGTACTTCAGCATCGACG
GCTTCGTGAACGTGCTGAATCAGA
